>Addgene plasmid #239911 | LLP989 | addgene full sequence | sequence record 486323 | Addgene NGS Result
GTGCCGAGGCACGAACCCAGTGGACATAAGCCTGTTCGGTTCGTAAGCTGTAATGCAAGTAGCGTATGCG
CTCACGCAACTGGTCCAGAACCTTGACCGAACGCAGCGGTGGTAACGGCGCAGTGGCGGTTTTCATGGCT
TGTTATGACTGTTTTTTTGGGGTACAGTCTATGCCTCGGGCATCCAAGCAGCAAGCGCGTTACGCCGTGG
GTCGATGTTTGATGTTATGGAGCAGCAACGATGTTACGCAGCAGGGCAGTCGCCCTAAAACAAAGTTAAA
CATCATGGGGGAAGCGGTGATCGCCGAAGTATCGACTCAACTATCAGAGGTAGTTGGCGTCATCGAGCGC
CATCTCGAACCGACGTTGCTGGCCGTACATTTGTACGGCTCCGCAGTGGATGGCGGCCTGAAGCCACACA
GCGATATTGATTTGCTGGTTACGGTGACCGTAAGGCTTGATGAAACAACGCGGCGAGCTTTGATCAACGA
CCTTTTGGAAACTTCGGCTTCCCCTGGAGAGAGCGAGATTCTCCGCGCTGTAGAAGTCACCATTGTTGTG
CACGACGACATCATTCCGTGGCGTTATCCAGCTAAGCGCGAACTGCAATTTGGAGAATGGCAGCGCAATG
ACATTCTTGCAGGTATCTTCGAGCCAGCCACGATCGACATTGATCTGGCTATCTTGCTGACAAAAGCAAG
AGAACATAGCGTTGCCTTGGTAGGTCCAGCGGCGGAGGAACTCTTTGATCCGGTTCCTGAACAGGATCTA
TTTGAGGCGCTAAATGAAACCTTAACGCTATGGAACTCGCCGCCCGACTGGGCTGGCGATGAGCGAAATG
TAGTGCTTACGTTGTCCCGCATTTGGTACAGCGCAGTAACCGGCAAAATCGCGCCGAAGGATGTCGCTGC
CGACTGGGCAATGGAGCGCCTGCCGGCCCAGTATCAGCCCGTCATACTTGAAGCTAGACAGGCTTATCTT
GGACAAGAAGAAGATCGCTTGGCCTCGCGCGCAGATCAGTTGGAAGAATTTGTCCATTACGTGAAAGGCG
AGATCACCAAGGTAGTCGGCAAATAATGTCTAGCTAGAAATTCGTTCAAGCCGACGCCGCTTCGCGGCGC
GGCTTAACTCAAGCGTTAGATGCACTAAGCACATAATTGCTCACAGCCAAACTATCAGGTCAAGTCTGCT
TTTATTATTTTTAAGCGTGCATAATAAGCCCTACACAAATTGGGAGATATATCATGCTGTCAGACCAAGT
TTACTCATATATACTTTAGATTGATTTAAAACTTCATTTTTAATTTAAAAGGATCTAGGTGAAGATCCTT
TTTGATAATCTCATGACCAAAATCCCTTAACGTGAGTTTTCGTTCCACTGAGCGTCAGACCCCGTAGAAA
AGATCAAAGGATCTTCTTGAGATCCTTTTTTTCTGCGCGTAATCTGCTGCTTGCAAACAAAAAAACCACC
GCTACCAGCGGTGGTTTGTTTGCCGGATCAAGAGCTACCAACTCTTTTTCCGAAGGTAACTGGCTTCAGC
AGAGCGCAGATACCAAATACTGTTCTTCTAGTGTAGCCGTAGTTAGGCCACCACTTCAAGAACTCTGTAG
CACCGCCTACATACCTCGCTCTGCTAATCCTGTTACCAGTGGCTGCTGCCAGTGGCGATAAGTCGTGTCT
TACCGGGTTGGACTCAAGACGATAGTTACCGGATAAGGCGCAGCGGTCGGGCTGAACGGGGGGTTCGTGC
ACACAGCCCAGCTTGGAGCGAACGACCTACACCGAACTGAGATACCTACAGCGTGAGCTATGAGAAAGCG
CCACGCTTCCCGAAGGGAGAAAGGCGGACAGGTATCCGGTAAGCGGCAGGGTCGGAACAGGAGAGCGCAC
GAGGGAGCTTCCAGGGGGAAACGCCTGGTATCTTTATAGTCCTGTCGGGTTTCGCCACCTCTGACTTGAG
CGTCGATTTTTGTGATGCTCGTCAGGGGGGCGGAGCCTATGGAAAAACGCCAGCAACGCGGCCTTTTTAC
GGTTCCTGCACTCTGTGGTCTCAGGAGCCAACACTCGAATCCCCACCCGTTGGACCAAACCCGGCTCATT
AAGCGTCGGTTCAGATTTATTTCCTTTATTTAAAAAAAAGGAAAGGGTAAAAAATAGAAAATTGGAAACA
GTTAAAGCCCAAAATTGTAATTTACCGAGAATTGTAAATTTACCTGCAACCATAGACTCTCCAGGTGGAC
TATAAATAACCACAACTGAGTCGAACCTTGGAATCCCCTCGTCGCTGCGTCTCTCTCCCGCAACCTTCGA
TTTTCGTTTATTCGCATCCATCGGAGAGAGAAAACAATCAATAAGCGACCTACTCGAGACCACGAA
Features (pLannotate 1.2.2; 4 found; start..end, strand, type, name):
     23..46      +  promoter       Pc promoter (fragment): intI1 (promoter lies within the coding sequence); class 1 integron promoter
    222..278     +  CDS            GmR (fragment): gentamycin acetyltransferase; aacC1; confers resistance to gentamycin
    289..1076    +  CDS            SmR (fragment): aminoglycoside adenylyltransferase (Murphy, 1985); aadA; confers resistance to spectinomycin and streptomycin
   1417..2005    +  rep_origin     ori: high-copy-number ColE1/pMB1/pBR322/pUC origin of replication
