[The description below was written by a language model from this plasmid's Addgene catalogue record and pLannotate feature annotations shown in this document.]
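Description:
LLP989 is a small (about 2.4 kb) bacterial cloning plasmid that stores a synthetic plant promoter, TCTP-SynPro-09, as a Level-0 part for Golden Gate assembly. It is built on the pAGM9121 backbone, a Level-0 acceptor from the modular cloning (MoClo) system. In that system, individual standardised parts such as promoters, coding sequences and terminators are held in separate plasmids. They are released with Type IIS restriction enzymes so they can be joined in a defined order into higher-level transcription units. The plasmid is not itself an expression or plant transformation vector. It serves as a part donor propagated in E. coli.

The annotated features are all backbone elements. A high-copy ColE1/pUC-type origin drives replication. An aadA aminoglycoside adenylyltransferase gene (SmR) confers spectinomycin and streptomycin resistance, matching the recorded spectinomycin selection. Upstream of aadA lie a fragment of the class 1 integron Pc promoter and a short fragment of a gentamicin acetyltransferase gene. These are most likely remnants of the integron-derived cassette from which the resistance marker came, and the gentamicin fragment is too short to be a functional marker.

The automated annotation did not detect the promoter insert, so its position, length and internal architecture are not described in the record, nor are the cloning sites or fusion overhangs flanking it. The name suggests an engineered derivative of a TCTP gene promoter, but the record lists it only as synthetic. The associated work concerns CRISPRi-based gene circuits for controlling expression in plants, so this part is presumably one of a series of engineered promoters for assembling such circuits.
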