Addgene plasmid #239911: LLP989
Purpose: TCTP-SynPro-09 as Level-0 part (Golden Gate cloning)
Depositing lab: Ryan Lister. Depositing organization: University of Western Australia. Publication: CRISPRi-based circuits to control gene expression in plants. Khan MA, Herring G, Zhu JY, Oliva M, Fourie E, Johnston B, Zhang Z, Potter J, Pineda L, Pflueger J, Swain T, Pflueger C, Lloyd JPB, Secco D, Small I, Kidd BN, Lister R. Nat Biotechnol. 2025 Mar;43(3):416-430. doi: 10.1038/s41587-024-02236-w. Epub 2024 May 20. PubMed 38769424.
Backbone
  Vector backbone: pAGM9121
  Vector type: Synthetic Biology
Growth in bacteria
  Bacterial resistance: Spectinomycin, 50 μg/mL
  Growth temperature: 30°C
  Growth strain: DH5alpha
  Copy number: High Copy
Gene/Insert
  Gene/Insert name: TCTP-SynPro-09 engineered promoter
  Species: Synthetic
  Mutation: N/A
  Cloning method: Restriction Enzyme; 5′ cloning site Unknown (unknown if destroyed)
Terms and licenses: Academic/Nonprofit Terms; Industry Terms: Not Available to Industry
How to cite: LLP989 was a gift from Ryan Lister (Addgene plasmid # 239911 ; http://n2t.net/addgene:239911 ; RRID:Addgene_239911)
